>Addgene plasmid #38860 | OXSM | depositor partial sequence | sequence record 48918 | OXSM sequence 1360 bps
ATGCACCATCATCATCATCATTCTTCTGGTGTAGATCTGGGTACCGAGAACCTGTACTTCCAATCCATGA
GATTGCATAGGCGAGTTGTCATTACAGGCATTGGCTTAGTGACTCCTCTTGGTGTTGGAACTCACCTGGT
TTGGGATCGTCTTATCGGAGGAGAGAGTGGAATTGTTTCACTGGTTGGTGAAGAGTATAAGAGTATCCCT
TGCAGTGTTGCTGCTTATGTGCCAAGAGGTAGTGATGAAGGTCAGTTCAATGAACAAAACTTTGTGTCCA
AATCAGATATCAAGTCCATGTCTTCTCCCACCATCATGGCCATTGGGGCTGCAGAATTAGCCATGAAGGA
TTCTGGCTGGCATCCTCAGTCAGAAGCTGATCAAGTGGCTACTGGTGTTGCAATTGGCATGGGAATGATT
CCTCTTGAAGTTGTTTCTGAAACTGCTTTGAATTTTCAGACAAAAGGTTACAATAAAGTTAGCCCATTTT
TTGTCCCTAAGATTCTGGTCAATATGGCAGCAGGCCAGGTCAGCATTCGATATAAACTCAAGGGCCCAAA
TCATGCAGTATCCACAGCCTGTACCACAGGAGCTCATGCTGTGGGAGACTCATTTAGATTTATAGCCCAT
GGTGATGCTGATGTGATGGTGGCTGGAGGTACAGATTCTTGTATTAGCCCTTTATCTCTTGCTGGGTTTT
CCAGAGCCCGGGCTCTGAGCACAAACTCAGATCCCAAGTTGGCATGTCGACCATTTCATCCAAAGAGAGA
TGGTTTTGTAATGGGAGAAGGTGCAGCTGTGCTGGTGCTGGAAGAATATGAACATGCTGTTCAAAGAAGA
GCCCGGATCTATGCAGAAGTTTTGGGCTATGGACTCTCAGGTGATGCTGGTCACATAACTGCCCCTGATC
CTGAAGGAGAAGGTGCCTTAAGGTGTATGGCTGCTGCTTTAAAAGATGCAGGTGTGCAGCCTGAGGAGAT
ATCCTATATCAATGCACATGCTACTTCCACACCATTGGGAGATGCTGCTGAAAACAAAGCTATCAAACAT
CTCTTCAAAGACCATGCATATGCCCTTGCAGTTTCCTCAACTAAGGGAGCAACAGGACATCTGCTGGGAG
CTGCAGGGGCAGTCGAGGCAGCTTTTACCACATTAGCTTGTTATTATCAAAAACTACCACCTACTTTAAA
CCTGGATTGTTCGGAACCAGAATTTGATCTCAACTATGTTCCACTAAAGGCACAGGAATGGAAAACTGAG
AAAAGATTTATTGGCCTCACCAATTCCTTTGGTTTTGGTGGTACTAATGCAACACTTTGTATTGCTGGAC
TGTAGCAGTAAAGGTGGATACGGATCCGAA
