>Addgene plasmid #38860 | OXSM | addgene partial sequence | sequence record 50474 | T7 5'-TAATACGACTCACTATAGGG-3'
ATTTTGTTTAACTTTAAGAAGGAGATATACATATGCACCATCATCATCATCATTCTTCTGGTGTAGATCT
GGGTACCGAGAACCTGTACTTCCAATCCATGAGATTGCATAGGCGAGTTGTCATTACAGGCATTGGCTTA
GTGACTCCTCTTGGTGTTGGAACTCACCTGGTTTGGGATCGTCTTATCGGAGGAGAGAGTGGAATTGTTT
CACTGGTTGGTGAAGAGTATAAGAGTATCCCTTGCAGTGTTGCTGCTTATGTGCCAAGAGGTAGTGATGA
AGGTCAGTTCAATGAACAAAACTTTGTGTCCAAATCAGATATCAAGTCCATGTCTTCTCCCACCATCATG
GCCATTGGGGCTGCAGAATTAGCCATGAAGGATTCTGGCTGGCATCCTCAGTCAGAAGCTGATCAAGTGG
CTACTGGTGTTGCAATTGGCATGGGAATGATTCCTCTTGAAGTTGTTTCTGAAACTGCTTTGAATTTTCA
GACAAAAGGTTACAATAAAGTTAGCCCATTTTTTGTCCCTAAGATTCTGGTCAATATGGCAGCAGGCCAG
GTCAGCATTCGATATAAACTCAAGGGCCCAAATCATGCAGTATCCACAGCCTGTACCACAGGAGCTCATG
CTGTGGGAGACTCATTTAGATTTATAGCCCATGGTGATGCTGATGTGATGGTGGCTGGAGGTACAGATTC
TTGTATTAGCCCTTTATCTCTTGCTGGGTTTTCCAGAGCCCGGGCTCTGAGCACAAACTCAGATCCCAAG
TTGGCATGTCGACCATTTCATCCAAAGAGAGATGGTTTTGTAATGGGAGAAGGTGCAGCTGTGCTGGTGC
TGGAAGAATATGAA
