>Addgene plasmid #38860 | OXSM | addgene partial sequence | sequence record 50476 | T7_term
AGCAGCCGGATCTCAGTGGTGGTGGTGGTGGTGCTCGAGTGCGGCCGCAAGCTTGTCGACGGAGCTCGAA
TTCGGATCCGTATCCACCTTTACTGCTACAGTCCAGCAATACAAAGTGTTGCATTAGTACCACCAAAACC
AAAGGAATTGGTGAGGCCAATAAATCTTTTCTCAGTTTTCCATTCCTGTGCCTTTAGTGGAACATAGTTG
AGATCAAATTCTGGTTCCGAACAATCCAGGTTTAAAGTAGGTGGTAGTTTTTGATAATAACAAGCTAATG
TGGTAAAAGCTGCCTCGACTGCCCCTGCAGCTCCCAGCAGATGTCCTGTTGCTCCCTTAGTTGAGGAAAC
TGCAAGGGCATATGCATGGTCTTTGAAGAGATGTTTGATAGCTTTGTTTTCAGCAGCATCTCCCAATGGT
GTGGAAGTAGCATGTGCATTGATATAGGATATCTCCTCAGGCTGCACACCTGCATCTTTTAAAGCAGCAG
CCATACACCTTAAGGCACCTTCTCCTTCAGGATCAGGGGCAGTTATGTGACCAGCATCACCTGAGAGTCC
ATAGCCCAAAACTTCTGCATAGATCCGGGCTCTTCTTTGAACAGCATGTTCATATTCTTCCAGCACCAGC
ACAGCTGCACCTTCTCCCATTACAAAACCATCTCTCTTTGGATGAAATGGTCGACATGCCAACTTGGGAT
CTGAGTTTGTGCTCAGAGCCCGGGCTCTGGAAAACCCAGCAAGAGATAAAGGGCTAATACAAGAATCTGT
ACCTCCAGCCACCATCACATCAGCATCACCATGGGCTATAAATCTAAATGAGTCT
