[The description below was written by a language model from this plasmid's Addgene catalogue record.]
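Description:
OXSM is a bacterial expression plasmid built on the pNIC28-Bsa4 backbone from the SGC, carrying a human OXSM coding insert of about 1.36 kb. OXSM encodes the mitochondrial 3-oxoacyl-ACP synthase, an enzyme of mitochondrial fatty acid synthesis; the record also lists the older designation "hypothetical protein FLJ20604" and links the construct to a deposited crystal structure. The species is given as human, although the linked gene entry uses mouse-style aliases, an inconsistency the record does not resolve. The insert was introduced by ligation-independent cloning and is fused at its N-terminus to a histidine tag followed by a TEV protease cleavage site. This arrangement allows the recombinant protein to be captured by immobilised metal affinity chromatography and the tag to be removed afterwards by TEV digestion.

The plasmid confers kanamycin resistance, is described as low copy, and is maintained in the Mach1 cloning strain. The promoter is not stated explicitly, but the listed sequencing primers, T7 forward and T7 terminator, imply that the insert sits in a T7 promoter/terminator expression cassette, which would require a host supplying T7 RNA polymerase for protein production. No feature table is provided, so the origin of replication and other backbone elements cannot be detailed.

The stated purpose is bacterial expression for structure determination. The record cautions that the insert may not represent the full open reading frame, which is typical of constructs whose boundaries have been trimmed to give a soluble, crystallisable domain. Users needing full-length protein should check the construct boundaries against the reference sequence.
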