Addgene plasmid #38860: OXSM
Purpose: Bacterial expression for structure determination; may not be full ORF
Depositing lab: Nicola Burgess-Brown. Depositing organization: University of Oxford.
Backbone
  Vector backbone: pNIC28-Bsa4
  Backbone manufacturer: SGC
  Vector type: Bacterial Expression
Growth in bacteria
  Bacterial resistance: Kanamycin, 50 μg/mL
  Growth temperature: 37°C
  Growth strain: Mach1
  Copy number: Low Copy
Gene/Insert
  Gene/Insert name: OXSM (alt names: hypothetical protein FLJ20604; PDB:2C9H)
  Species: H. sapiens (human)
  Insert size (bp): 1360
  Entrez Gene: Oxsm (a.k.a. 4933425A18Rik, C80494)
  Tag / fusion protein: His Tev (N terminal on insert)
  Cloning method: Ligation Independent Cloning
  Sequencing primers: 5′ T7; 3′ T7-term
Terms and licenses: Academic/Nonprofit Terms; Industry Terms: Not Available to Industry
How to cite: OXSM was a gift from Nicola Burgess-Brown (Addgene plasmid # 38860 ; http://n2t.net/addgene:38860 ; RRID:Addgene_38860)
